>Addgene plasmid #209918 | pCSIIbsr-Eevee-ROCK-NES | addgene full sequence | sequence record 420955 | Addgene NGS Result
GACGGATCGGGAGATCTCCCGATCCCCTATGGTGCACTCTCAGTACAATCTGCTCTGATGCCGCATAGTT
AAGCCAGTATCTGCTCCCTGCTTGTGTGTTGGAGGTCGCTGAGTAGTGCGCGAGCAAAATTTAAGCTACA
ACAAGGCAAGGCTTGACCGACAATTGCATGAAGAATCTGCTTAGGGTTAGGCGTTTTGCGCTGCTTCGCG
ATGTACGGGCCAGATATACGCGTTGACATTGATTATTGACTAGTTATTAATAGTAATCAATTACGGGGTC
ATTAGTTCATAGCCCATATATGGAGTTCCGCGTTACATAACTTACGGTAAATGGCCCGCCTGGCTGACCG
CCCAACGACCCCCGCCCATTGACGTCAATAATGACGTATGTTCCCATAGTAACGCCAATAGGGACTTTCC
ATTGACGTCAATGGGTGGAGTATTTACGGTAAACTGCCCACTTGGCAGTACATCAAGTGTATCATATGCC
AAGTACGCCCCCTATTGACGTCAATGACGGTAAATGGCCCGCCTGGCATTATGCCCAGTACATGACCTTA
TGGGACTTTCCTACTTGGCAGTACATCTACGTATTAGTCATCGCTATTACCATGGTGATGCGGTTTTGGC
AGTACATCAATGGGCGTGGATAGCGGTTTGACTCACGGGGATTTCCAAGTCTCCACCCCATTGACGTCAA
TGGGAGTTTGTTTTGGCACCAAAATCAACGGGACTTTCCAAAATGTCGTAACAACTCCGCCCCATTGACG
CAAATGGGCGGTAGGCGTGTACGGTGGGAGGTCTATATAAGCAGCGCGTTTTGCCTGTACTGGGTCTCTC
TGGTTAGACCAGATCTGAGCCTGGGAGCTCTCTGGCTAACTAGGGAACCCACTGCTTAAGCCTCAATAAA
GCTTGCCTTGAGTGCTTCAAGTAGTGTGTGCCCGTCTGTTGTGTGACTCTGGTAACTAGAGATCCCTCAG
ACCCTTTTAGTCAGTGTGGAAAATCTCTAGCAGTGGCGCCCGAACAGGGACTTGAAAGCGAAAGGGAAAC
CAGAGGAGCTCTCTCGACGCAGGACTCGGCTTGCTGAAGCGCGCACGGCAAGAGGCGAGGGGCGGCGACT
GGTGAGTACGCCAAAAATTTTGACTAGCGGAGGCTAGAAGGAGAGAGATGGGTGCGAGAGCGTCAGTATT
AAGCGGGGGAGAATTAGATCGCGATGGGAAAAAATTCGGTTAAGGCCAGGGGGAAAGAAAAAATATAAAT
TAAAACATATAGTATGGGCAAGCAGGGAGCTAGAACGATTCGCAGTTAATCCTGGCCTGTTAGAAACATC
AGAAGGCTGTAGACAAATACTGGGACAGCTACAACCATCCCTTCAGACAGGATCAGAAGAACTTAGATCA
TTATATAATACAGTAGCAACCCTCTATTGTGTGCATCAAAGGATAGAGATAAAAGACACCAAGGAAGCTT
TAGACAAGATAGAGGAAGAGCAAAACAAAAGTAAGACCACCGCACAGCAAGGGCCGCTGATCTTCAGACC
TGGAGGAGGAGATATGAGGGACAATTGGAGAAGTGAATTATATAAATATAAAGTAGTAAAAATTGAACCA
TTAGGAGTAGCACCCACCAAGGCAAAGAGAAGAGTGGTGCAGAGAGAAAAAAGAGCAGTGGGAATAGGAG
CTTTGTTCCTTGGGTTCTTGGGAGCAGCAGGAAGCACTATGGGCGCAGCGTCAATGACGCTGACGGTACA
GGCCAGACAATTATTGTCTGGTATAGTGCAGCAGCAGAACAATTTGCTGAGGGCTATTGAGGCGCAACAG
CATCTGTTGCAACTCACAGTCTGGGGCATCAAGCAGCTCCAGGCAAGAATCCTGGCTGTGGAAAGATACC
TAAAGGATCAACAGCTCCTGGGGATTTGGGGTTGCTCTGGAAAACTCATTTGCACCACTGCTGTGCCTTG
GAATGCTAGTTGGAGTAATAAATCTCTGGAACAGATTTGGAATCACACGACCTGGATGGAGTGGGACAGA
GAAATTAACAATTACACAAGCTTAATACACTCCTTAATTGAAGAATCGCAAAACCAGCAAGAAAAGAATG
AACAAGAATTATTGGAATTAGATAAATGGGCAAGTTTGTGGAATTGGTTTAACATAACAAATTGGCTGTG
GTATATAAAATTATTCATAATGATAGTAGGAGGCTTGGTAGGTTTAAGAATAGTTTTTGCTGTACTTTCT
ATAGTGAATAGAGTTAGGCAGGGATATTCACCATTATCGTTTCAGACCCACCTCCCAACCCCGAGGGGAC
CCGACAGGCCCGAAGGAATAGAAGAAGAAGGTGGAGAGAGAGACAGAGACAGATCCATTCGATTAGTGAA
CGGATCTACAAATGGCAGTATTCATCCACAATTTTAAAAGAAAAGGGGGGATTGGGGGGTACAGTGCAGG
GGAAAGAATAGTAGACATAATAGCAACAGACATACAAACTAAAGAATTACAAAAACAAATTACAAAAATT
CAAAATTTTCGGGTTTATTACAGGGACAGCAGAAATTCACTTTGAATTAATTCAAGCTTCGTGAGGCTCC
GGTGCCCGTCAGTGGGCAGAGCGCACATCGCCCACAGTCCCCGAGAAGTTGGGGGGAGGGGTCGGCAATT
GAACCGGTGCCTAGAGAAGGTGGCGCGGGGTAAACTGGGAAAGTGATGTCGTGTACTGGCTCCGCCTTTT
TCCCGAGGGTGGGGGAGAACCGTATATAAGTGCAGTAGTCGCCGTGAACGTTCTTTTTCGCAACGGGTTT
GCCGCCAGAACACAGGTAAGTGCCGTGTGTGGTTCCCGCGGGCCTGGCCTCTTTACGGGTTATGGCCCTT
GCGTGCCTTGAATTACTTCCACCTGGCTCCAGTACGTGATTCTTGATCCCGAGCTGGAGCCAGGGGCGGG
CCTTGCGCTTTAGGAGCCCCTTCGCCTCGTGCTTGAGTTGAGGCCTGGCCTGGGCGCTGGGGCCGCCGCG
TGCGAATCTGGTGGCACCTTCGCGCCTGTCTCGCTGCTTTCGATAAGTCTCTAGCCATTTAAAATTTTTG
ATGACCTGCTGCGACGCTTTTTTTCTGGCAAGATAGTCTTGTAAATGCGGGCCAGGATCTGCACACTGGT
ATTTCGGTTTTTGGGGCCGCGGGCGGCGACGGGGCCCGTGCGTCCCAGCGCACATGTTCGGCGAGGCGGG
GCCTGCGAGCGCGGCCACCGAGAATCGGACGGGGGTAGTCTCAAGCTGGCCGGCCTGCTCTGGTGCCTGG
CCTCGCGCCGCCGTGTATCGCCCCGCCCTGGGCGGCAAGGCTGGCCCGGTCGGCACCAGTTGCGTGAGCG
GAAAGATGGCCGCTTCCCGGCCCTGCTCCAGGGGGCTCAAAATGGAGGACGCGGCGCTCGGGAGAGCGGG
CGGGTGAGTCACCCACACAAAGGAAAGGGGCCTTTCCGTCCTCAGCCGTCGCTTCATGTGACTCCACGGA
GTACCGGGCGCCGTCCAGGCACCTCGATTAGTTCTGGAGCTTTTGGAGTACGTCGTCTTTAGGTTGGGGG
GAGGGGTTTTATGCGATGGAGTTTCCCCACACTGAGTGGGTGGAGACTGAAGTTAGGCCAGCTTGGCACT
TGATGTAATTCTCCTTGGAATTTGCCCTTTTTGAGTTTGGATCTTGGTTCATTCTCAAGCCTCAGACAGT
GGTTCAAAGTTTTTTTCTTCCATTTCAGGTGTCGTGAACACGCTACCGGTCTCGACGAATTCGCCCTTAG
CATGTCTAAAGGTGAAGAATTATTCACTGGTGTTGTCCCAATTTTGGTTGAATTAGATGGTGATGTTAAT
GGTCACAAATTTTCTGTCTCCGGTGAAGGTGAAGGTGATGCTACGTACGGTAAATTGACCTTAAAATTAC
TCTGTACTACTGGTAAATTGCCAGTTCCATGGCCAACCTTAGTCACTACTTTAGGTTATGGTGTTCAATG
TTTTGCTAGATACCCAGATCATATGAAACAACATGACTTTTTCAAGTCTGCCATGCCAGAAGGTTATGTT
CAAGAAAGAACTATTTTTTTCAAAGATGACGGTAACTACAAGACCAGAGCTGAAGTCAAGTTTGAAGGTG
ATACCTTAGTTAATAGAATCGAATTAAAAGGTATTGATTTTAAAGAAGATGGTAACATTTTAGGTCACAA
ATTGGAATACAACTATAACTCTCACAATGTTTACATCACTGCTGACAAACAAAAGAATGGTATCAAAGCT
AACTTCAAAATTAGACACAACATTGAAGATGGTGGTGTTCAATTAGCTGACCATTATCAACAAAATACTC
CAATTGGTGATGGTCCAGTCTTGTTACCAGACAACCATTACTTATCCTATCAATCTGCCTTATTCAAAGA
TCCAAACGAAAAGAGAGACCACATGGTCTTGTTAGAATTTTTGACTGCTGCTGGTATTACCGAGGGTATG
AATGAATTGTACCTCGAGAAGTTTTCTCAAGAACAGATCGGCGAAAACATTGTGTGCAGGGTCATTTGTA
CCACGGGTCAAATTCCCATCCGAGATTTGTCAGCTGATATTTCACAAGTGCTTAAGGAAAAACGATCCAT
AAAGAAAGTTTGGACATTTGGTAGAAACCCAGCCTGTGACTATCATTTAGGAAACATTTCAAGACTGTCA
AATAAGCATTTCCAAATACTACTAGGAGAAGACGGTAACCTTTTATTGAATGACATTTCCACTAATGGGA
CCTGGTTAAATGGGCAAAAAGTCGAGAAGAACAGCAATCAGTTACTGTCCCAAGGTGATGAAATAACCGT
TGGTGTAGGCGTGGAATCAGATATTTTATCTCTGGTCATTTTCATAAACGACAAATTTAAGCAGTGCCTG
GAGCAGAACAAAGTTGATCGCGGTACCAGTGCTGGTGGTAGTGCTGGTGGTAGTGCTGGTGGTAGTGCTG
GTGGTAGTGCTGGTGGTTCCGGCAGTGCTGGTGGTAGTGCTGGTGGTAGTACCAGTGCTGGTGGTAGTGC
TGGTGGTAGTGCTGGTGGTAGTGCTGGTGGTAGTGCTGGTGGTTCCGGAAAGAGAAGAAACAGAAGAAAG
ACCCTGGTGGACCTGCCTCTGGATGGCGGCCGCATGGTGAGCAAGGGCGAGGAGCTGTTCACCGGGGTGG
TGCCCATCCTGGTCGAGCTGGACGGCGACGTAAACGGCCACAAGTTCAGCGTGTCCGGCGAGGGCGAGGG
CGATGCCACCTACGGCAAGCTGACCCTGAAGTTCATCTGCACCACCGGCAAGCTGCCCGTGCCCTGGCCC
ACCCTCGTGACCACCCTGACCTGGGGCGTGCAGTGCTTCAGCCGCTACCCCGACCACATGAAGCAGCACG
ACTTCTTCAAGTCCGCCATGCCCGAAGGCTACGTCCAGGAGCGCACCATCTTCTTCAAGGACGACGGCAA
CTACAAGACCCGCGCCGAGGTGAAGTTCGAGGGCGACACCCTGGTGAACCGCATCGAGCTGAAGGGCATC
GACTTCAAGGAGGACGGCAACATCCTGGGGCACAAGCTGGAGTACAACTACATCAGCCACAACGTCTATA
TCACCGCCGACAAGCAGAAGAACGGCATCAAGGCCAACTTCAAGATCCGCCACAACATCGAGGACGGCAG
CGTGCAGCTCGCCGACCACTACCAGCAGAACACCCCCATCGGCGACGGCCCCGTGCTGCTGCCCGACAAC
CACTACTTGAGCACCCAGTCCGCCCTGAGCAAAGACCCCAACGAGAAGCGCGATCACATGGTCCTGCTGG
AGTTCGTGACCGCCGCCGGGATCACTCTCGGCATGGACGAGCTGGGCCGCTCTAGACTGCAGCTGCCTCC
TCTGGAACGCCTGACTCTGGATTAAGGATCCGCCCCTCTCCCTCCCCCCCCCCTAACGTTACTGGCCGAA
GCCGCTTGGAATAAGGCCGGTGTGCGTTTGTCTATATGTTATTTTCCACCATATTGCCGTCTTTTGGCAA
TGTGAGGGCCCGGAAACCTGGCCCTGTCTTCTTGACGAGCATTCCTAGGGGTCTTTCCCCTCTCGCCAAA
GGAATGCAAGGTCTGTTGAATGTCGTGAAGGAAGCAGTTCCTCTGGAAGCTTCTTGAAGACAAACAACGT
CTGTAGCGACCCTTTGCAGGCAGCGGAACCCCCCACCTGGCGACAGGTGCCTCTGCGGCCAAAAGCCACG
TGTATAAGATACACCTGCAAAGGCGGCACAACCCCAGTGCCACGTTGTGAGTTGGATAGTTGTGGAAAGA
GTCAAATGGCTCTCCTCAAGCGTATTCAACAAGGGGCTGAAGGATGCCCAGAAGGTACCCCATTGTATGG
GATCTGATCTGGGGCCTCGGTACACATGCTTTACATGTGTTTAGTCGAGGTTAAAAAAACGTCTAGGCCC
CCCGAACCACGGGGACGTGGTTTTCCTTTGAAAAACACGATGATAATATGGCCACAACCATGGCCAAGCC
TTTGTCTCAAGAAGAATCCACCCTCATTGAAAGAGCAACGGCTACAATCAACAGCATCCCCATCTCTGAA
GACTACAGCGTCGCCAGCGCAGCTCTCTCTAGCGACGGCCGCATCTTCACTGGTGTCAATGTATATCATT
TTACTGGGGGACCTTGTGCAGAACTCGTGGTGCTGGGCACTGCTGCTGCTGCGGCAGCTGGCAACCTGAC
TTGTATCGTCGCGATCGGAAATGAGAACAGGGGCATCTTGAGCCCCTGCGGACGGTGCCGACAGGTGCTT
CTCGATCTGCATCCTGGGATCAAAGCCATAGTGAAGGACAGTGATGGACAGCCGACGGCAGTTGGGATTC
GTGAATTGCTGCCCTCTGGTTATGTGTGGGAGGGCTAAGTCGAGCCTCTAGAGTTAACATCGAGGGATCA
AGCTTATCGATAATCAACCTCTGGATTACAAAATTTGTGAAAGATTGACTGGTATTCTTAACTATGTTGC
TCCTTTTACGCTATGTGGATACGCTGCTTTAATGCCTTTGTATCATGCTATTGCTTCCCGTATGGCTTTC
ATTTTCTCCTCCTTGTATAAATCCTGGTTGCTGTCTCTTTATGAGGAGTTGTGGCCCGTTGTCAGGCAAC
GTGGCGTGGTGTGCACTGTGTTTGCTGACGCAACCCCCACTGGTTGGGGCATTGCCACCACCTGTCAGCT
CCTTTCCGGGACTTTCGCTTTCCCCCTCCCTATTGCCACGGCGGAACTCATCGCCGCCTGCCTTGCCCGC
TGCTGGACAGGGGCTCGGCTGTTGGGCACTGACAATTCCGTGGTGTTGTCGGGGAAGCTGACGTCCTTTC
CATGGCTGCTCGCCTGTGTTGCCACCTGGATTCTGCGCGGGACGTCCTTCTGCTACGTCCCTTCGGCCCT
CAATCCAGCGGACCTTCCTTCCCGCGGCCTGCTGCCGGCTCTGCGGCCTCTTCCGCGTCTTCGCCTTCGC
CCTCAGACGAGTCGGATCTCCCTTTGGGCCGCCTCCCCGCATCGATACCGTCGAGACCTAGAAAAACATG
GAGCAATCACAAGTAGCAATACAGCAGCTACCAATGCTGATTGTGCCTGGCTAGAAGCACAAGAGGAGGA
GGAGGTGGGTTTTCCAGTCACACCTCAGGTACCTTTAAGACCAATGACTTACAAGGCAGCTGTAGATCTT
AGCCACTTTTTAAAAGAAAAGGGGGGACTGGAAGGGCTAATTCACTCCCAACGAAGACAAGATATCCTTG
ATCTGTGGATCTACCACACACAAGGCTACTTCCCTGATTGGCAGAACTACACACCAGGGCCAGGGATCAG
ATATCCACTGACCTTTGGATGGTGCTACAAGCTAGTACCAGTTGAGCAAGAGAAGGTAGAAGAAGCCAAT
GAAGGAGAGAACACCCGCTTGTTACACCCTGTGAGCCTGCATGGGATGGATGACCCGGAGAGAGAAGTAT
TAGAGTGGAGGTTTGACAGCCGCCTAGCATTTCATCACATGGCCCGAGAGCTGCATCCGGACTGTACTGG
GTCTCTCTGGTTAGACCAGATCTGAGCCTGGGAGCTCTCTGGCTAACTAGGGAACCCACTGCTTAAGCCT
CAATAAAGCTTGCCTTGAGTGCTTCAAGTAGTGTGTGCCCGTCTGTTGTGTGACTCTGGTAACTAGAGAT
CCCTCAGACCCTTTTAGTCAGTGTGGAAAATCTCTAGCAGGGCCCGTTTAAACCCGCTGATCAGCCTCGA
CTGTGCCTTCTAGTTGCCAGCCATCTGTTGTTTGCCCCTCCCCCGTGCCTTCCTTGACCCTGGAAGGTGC
CACTCCCACTGTCCTTTCCTAATAAAATGAGGAAATTGCATCGCATTGTCTGAGTAGGTGTCATTCTATT
CTGGGGGGTGGGGTGGGGCAGGACAGCAAGGGGGAGGATTGGGAAGACAATAGCAGGCATGCTGGGGATG
CGGTGGGCTCTATGGCTTCTGAGGCGGAAAGAACCAGCTGGGGCTCTAGGGGGTATCCCC
[124 nt withheld, positions 8531-8654]
C
[91 nt withheld, positions 8656-8746]
A
[49 nt withheld, positions 8748-8796]
CCTTTGACGTTGGAGTCCACGTTCTTT
[37 nt withheld, positions 8824-8860]
ACCCTATCTCGGTCTATTCTTTTGATTTATAAGGGATTTTGCCGATTTCGGCCTATTGGTTAAAAAATGA
GCTGATTTAACAAAAATTTAACGCGAATTAATTCTGTGGAATGTGTGTCAGTTAGGGTGTGGAAAGTCCC
CAGGCTCCCCAGCAGGCAGAAGTATGCAAAGCATGCATCTCAATTAGTCAGCAACCAGGTGTGGAAAGTC
CCCAGGCTCCCCAGCAGGCAGAAGTATGCAAAGCATGCATCTCAATTAGTCAGCAACCATAGTCCCGCCC
CTAACTCCGCCCATCCCGCCCCTAACTCCGCCCAGTTCCGCCCATTCTCCGCCCCATGGCTGACTAATTT
TTTTTATTTATGCAGAGGCCGAGGCCGCCTCTGCCTCTGAGCTATTCCAGAAGTAGTGAGGAGGCTTTTT
TGGAGGCCTAGGCTTTTGCAAAAAGCTCCCGGGAGCTTGTATATCCATTTTCGGATCTGATCAGCACGTG
TTGACAATTAATCATCGGCATAGTATATCGGCATAGTATAATACGACAAGGTGAGGAACTAAACCATGGC
CAAGTTGACCAGTGCCGTTCCGGTGCTCACCGCGCGCGACGTCGCCGGAGCGGTCGAGTTCTGGACCGAC
CGGCTCGGGTTCTCCCGGGACTTCGTGGAGGACGACTTCGCCGGTGTGGTCCGGGACGACGTGACCCTGT
TCATCAGCGCGGTCCAGGACCAGGTGGTGCCGGACAACACCCTGGCCTGGGTGTGGGTGCGCGGCCTGGA
CGAGCTGTACGCCGAGTGGTCGGAGGTCGTGTCCACGAACTTCCGGGACGCCTCCGGGCCGGCCATGACC
GAGATCGGCGAGCAGCCGTGGGGGCGGGAGTTCGCCCTGCGCGACCCGGCCGGCAACTGCGTGCACTTCG
TGGCCGAGGAGCAGGACTGACACGTGCTACGAGATTTCGATTCCACCGCCGCCTTCTATGAAAGGTTGGG
CTTCGGAATCGTTTTCCGGGACGCCGGCTGGATGATCCTCCAGCGCGGGGATCTCATGCTGGAGTTCTTC
GCCCACCCCAACTTGTTTATTGCAGCTTATAATGGTTACAAATAAAGCAATAGCATCACAAATTTCACAA
ATAAAGCATTTTTTTCACTGCATTCTAGTTGTGGTTTGTCCAAACTCATCAATGTATCTTATCATGTCTG
TATACCGTCGACCTCTAGCTAGAGCTTGGCGTAATCATGGTCATAGCTGTTTCCTGTGTGAAATTGTTAT
CCGCTCACAATTCCACACAACATACGAGCCGGAAGCATAAAGTGTAAAGCCTGGGGTGCCTAATGAGTGA
GCTAACTCACATTAATTGCGTTGCGCTCACTGCCCGCTTTCCAGTCGGGAAACCTGTCGTGCCAGCTGCA
TTAATGAATCGGCCAACGCGCGGGGAGAGGCGGTTTGCGTATTGGGCGCTCTTCCGCTTCCTCGCTCACT
GACTCGCTGCGCTCGGTCGTTCGGCTGCGGCGAGCGGTATCAGCTCACTCAAAGGCGGTAATACGGTTAT
CCACAGAATCAGGGGATAACGCAGGAAAGAACATGTGAGCAAAAGGCCAGCAAAAGGCCAGGAACCGTAA
AAAGGCCGCGTTGCTGGCGTTTTTCCATAGGCTCCGCCCCCCTGACGAGCATCACAAAAATCGACGCTCA
AGTCAGAGGTGGCGAAACCCGACAGGACTATAAAGATACCAGGCGTTTCCCCCTGGAAGCTCCCTCGTGC
GCTCTCCTGTTCCGACCCTGCCGCTTACCGGATACCTGTCCGCCTTTCTCCCTTCGGGAAGCGTGGCGCT
TTCTCATAGCTCACGCTGTAGGTATCTCAGTTCGGTGTAGGTCGTTCGCTCCAAGCTGGGCTGTGTGCAC
GAACCCCCCGTTCAGCCCGACCGCTGCGCCTTATCCGGTAACTATCGTCTTGAGTCCAACCCGGTAAGAC
ACGACTTATCGCCACTGGCAGCAGCCACTGGTAACAGGATTAGCAGAGCGAGGTATGTAGGCGGTGCTAC
AGAGTTCTTGAAGTGGTGGCCTAACTACGGCTACACTAGAAGAACAGTATTTGGTATCTGCGCTCTGCTG
AAGCCAGTTACCTTCGGAAAAAGAGTTGGTAGCTCTTGATCCGGCAAACAAACCACCGCTGGTAGCGGTG
GTTTTTTTGTTTGCAAGCAGCAGATTACGCGCAGAAAAAAAGGATCTCAAGAAGATCCTTTGATCTTTTC
TACGGGGTCTGACGCTCAGTGGAACGAAAACTCACGTTAAGGGATTTTGGTCATGAGATTATCAAAAAGG
ATCTTCACCTAGATCCTTTTAAATTAAAAATGAAGTTTTAAATCAATCTAAAGTATATATGAGTAAACTT
GGTCTGACAGTTACCAATGCTTAATCAGTGAGGCACCTATCTCAGCGATCTGTCTATTTCGTTCATCCAT
AGTTGCCTGACTCCCCGTCGTGTAGATAACTACGATACGGGAGGGCTTACCATCTGGCCCCAGTGCTGCA
ATGATACCGCGAGACCCACGCTCACCGGCTCCAGATTTATCAGCAATAAACCAGCCAGCCGGAAGGGCCG
AGCGCAGAAGTGGTCCTGCAACTTTATCCGCCTCCATCCAGTCTATTAATTGTTGCCGGGAAGCTAGAGT
AAGTAGTTCGCCAGTTAATAGTTTGCGCAACGTTGTTGCCATTGCTACAGGCATCGTGGTGTCACGCTCG
TCGTTTGGTATGGCTTCATTCAGCTCCGGTTCCCAACGATCAAGGCGAGTTACATGATCCCCCATGTTGT
GCAAAAAAGCGGTTAGCTCCTTCGGTCCTCCGATCGTTGTCAGAAGTAAGTTGGCCGCAGTGTTATCACT
CATGGTTATGGCAGCACTGCATAATTCTCTTACTGTCATGCCATCCGTAAGATGCTTTTCTGTGACTGGT
GAGTACTCAACCAAGTCATTCTGAGAATAGTGTATGCGGCGACCGAGTTGCTCTTGCCCGGCGTCAATAC
GGGATAATACCGCGCCACATAGCAGAACTTTAAAAGTGCTCATCATTGGAAAACGTTCTTCGGGGCGAAA
ACTCTCAAGGATCTTACCGCTGTTGAGATCCAGTTCGATGTAACCCACTCGTGCACCCAACTGATCTTCA
GCATCTTTTACTTTCACCAGCGTTTCTGGGTGAGCAAAAACAGGAAGGCAAAATGCCGCAAAAAAGGGAA
TAAGGGCGACACGGAAATGTTGAATACTCATACTCTTCCTTTTTCAATATTATTGAAGCATTTATCAGGG
TTATTGTCTCATGAGCGGATACATATTTGAATGTATTTAGAAAAATAAACAAATAGGGGTTCCGCGCACA
TTTCCCCGAAAAGTGCCACCTGACGTC
Features (pLannotate 1.2.2; 33 found; start..end, strand, type, name):
     28..80      -  misc_feature   bom (fragment): basis of mobility region from pBR322
    235..614     +  enhancer       CMV enhancer: human cytomegalovirus immediate early enhancer
    615..814     +  promoter       CMV promoter: human cytomegalovirus (CMV) immediate early promoter
    832..1012    +  LTR            5' LTR (truncated): truncated 5' long terminal repeat (LTR) from HIV-1
   1059..1184    +  misc_feature   HIV-1 Ψ: packaging signal of human immunodeficiency virus type 1
   1168..1506    +  CDS            HIV-1 gag (fragment): gag protein from human immunodeficiency virus 1; gag
   1676..1909    +  misc_feature   RRE: The Rev response element (RRE) of HIV-1 allows for Rev-dependent mRNA export from the nucleus to the cytoplasm.
   2286..2386    +  CDS            Rev (fragment): human immunodeficiency virus 1 (HIV-1) Rev protein; rev; enhances nuclear export of unspliced and incompletely spliced viral mRNAs
   2412..2529    +  misc_feature   cPPT/CTS: central polypurine tract and central termination sequence of HIV-1
   2585..3747    +  promoter       EF-1α promoter: strong constitutive promoter for human elongation factor EF-1α
   3782..4492    +  CDS            YPet: yellow fluorescent protein optimized for FRET with CyPet (Nguyen and Daugherty, 2005)
   4469..4921    +  CDS            RAD53 (fragment): RAD53_YEAST - Also known as MEC2, SAD1, SPK1. Experimental evidence at protein level: Swiss-Prot protein existence level 1. Controls S-phase checkpoint as well as G1 and G2 DNA damage checkpoints. Phosphorylates proteins on serine, threonine, and tyrosine. Prevents entry into anaphase and mitotic exit after DNA damage via regulation of the Polo kinase CDC5. Seems to be involved in the phosphorylation of RPH1. From Saccharomyces cerevisiae (strain ATCC 204508 / S288c) (Baker's yeast).
   5144..5854    +  CDS            ECFP: ECFP is a basic (constitutively fluorescent) cyan fluorescent protein published in 1996, derived from Aequorea victoria. It has low acid sensitivity.
   5913..6499    +  misc_feature   IRES2: internal ribosome entry site (IRES) of the encephalomyocarditis virus (EMCV)
   6500..6898    +  CDS            BSD: blasticidin S deaminase; Aspergillus terreus BSD; confers resistance to blasticidin
   6942..7530    +  misc_feature   WPRE: woodchuck hepatitis virus posttranscriptional regulatory element
   7455..8042    +  CDS            nef: NEF_HV112 - Experimental evidence at protein level: Swiss-Prot protein existence level 1. Extracellular Nef protein targets CD4(+) T-lymphocytes for apoptosis by interacting with CXCR4 surface receptors. From Human immunodeficiency virus type 1 group M subtype B (isolate PCV12) (HIV-1).
   8049..8229    +  LTR            5' LTR (truncated): truncated 5' long terminal repeat (LTR) from HIV-1
   8261..8485    +  polyA_signal   bGH poly(A) signal: bovine growth hormone polyadenylation signal
   8489..8510    +  promoter       SV40 promoter (fragment): SV40 enhancer and early promoter
   8531..8959    +  rep_origin     f1 ori (sequence partly withheld): f1 bacteriophage origin of replication; arrow indicates direction of (+) strand synthesis
   8973..9302    +  promoter       SV40 promoter: SV40 enhancer and early promoter
   9350..9397    +  promoter       EM7 promoter: synthetic bacterial promoter&nbsp
   9416..9790    +  CDS            BleoR: antibiotic-binding protein; Sh ble from Streptoalloteichus hindustanus; confers resistance to bleomycin, phleomycin, and Zeocin™
   9800..9925    +  CDS            ble (fragment): BLE_KLEPN - Experimental evidence at protein level: Swiss-Prot protein existence level 1. Binding protein with a strong affinity to the bleomycin family of antibiotics. Binds to CL990; an antimitotic-antibiotic compound. From Klebsiella pneumoniae.
   9920..10041   +  polyA_signal   SV40 poly(A) signal: SV40 polyadenylation signal
  10112..10134   -  protein_bind   lac operator (fragment): The lac repressor binds to the lac operator to inhibit transcription in E. coli. This inhibition can be relieved by adding lactose or isopropyl-β-D-thiogalactopyranoside (IPTG). lac repressor encoded by lacI
  10138..10168   -  promoter       lac promoter: promoter for the E. coli lac operon
  10183..10204   -  protein_bind   CAP binding site: CAP binding activates transcription in the presence of cAMP. E. coli catabolite activator protein
  10217..10309   -  CDS            lacI (fragment): lac repressor; lacI; The lac repressor binds to the lac operator to inhibit transcription in E. coli. This inhibition can be relieved by adding lactose or isopropyl-β-D-thiogalactopyranoside (IPTG).
  10492..11080   -  rep_origin     ori: high-copy-number ColE1/pMB1/pBR322/pUC origin of replication
  11251..12111   -  CDS            AmpR: β-lactamase; bla; confers resistance to ampicillin, carbenicillin, and related antibiotics
  12112..12216   -  promoter       AmpR promoter: bla
