[The description below was written by a language model from this plasmid's Addgene catalogue record and pLannotate feature annotations shown in this document.]
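Description:
pCSIIbsr-Eevee-ROCK-NES is an HIV-1-based lentiviral transfer plasmid built on the pCSIIbsr backbone, used to express a genetically encoded FRET biosensor for ROCK (Rho-associated kinase) activity stably in mammalian cells. It is propagated in E. coli through a high-copy ColE1/pUC-type origin with ampicillin resistance, and it also carries an f1 origin. A CMV enhancer/promoter fused to a truncated 5' LTR drives production of the viral genomic RNA in packaging cells. That RNA contains the Ψ packaging signal with a gag fragment, the Rev response element for Rev-dependent nuclear export, and the cPPT/CTS. A second truncated LTR followed by a bGH polyadenylation signal closes the vector genome. Outside this unit lies an SV40/EM7-driven bleomycin/Zeocin resistance cassette, which would not be transferred with the virus.

Within the provirus, the human EF-1α promoter drives a single bicistronic transcript. The first cistron is the synthetic Eevee-ROCK-NES sensor, annotated as YPet, then a fragment matching yeast RAD53, then ECFP. In sensors of this design the RAD53-derived segment typically acts as a phosphopeptide-binding domain. Phosphorylation of a substrate motif then changes energy transfer between the cyan donor and yellow acceptor. The substrate sequence, linker and nuclear export signal implied by the name are not individually annotated. An EMCV IRES follows and allows translation of blasticidin S deaminase, so transduced cells can be selected with blasticidin, and a WPRE boosts transcript expression. The sequenced record is slightly shorter (12,247 nt) than the catalogued total size of 12,442 bp. The associated work concerns signalling during collective migration of epithelial cells, which fits live imaging of cytoplasmic ROCK activity.
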