Addgene plasmid #209918: pCSIIbsr-Eevee-ROCK-NES
Purpose: A FRET biosensor for ROCK activity
Depositing lab: Michiyuki Matsuda. Depositing organization: Kyoto University, Graduate School of Biostudies. Publication: Low-affinity ligands of the epidermal growth factor receptor are long-range signal transmitters in collective cell migration of epithelial cells. Deguchi E, Lin S, Hirayama D, Matsuda K, Tanave A, Sumiyama K, Tsukiji S, Otani T, Furuse M, Sorkin A, Matsuda M, Terai K. Cell Rep. 2024 Nov 14;43(11):114986. doi: 10.1016/j.celrep.2024.114986. PubMed 39546398.
Backbone
  Vector backbone: pCSIIbsr
  Backbone size w/o insert (bp): 10000
  Total vector size (bp): 12442
  Vector type: Lentiviral
  Selectable markers: Blasticidin
Growth in bacteria
  Bacterial resistance: Ampicillin, 100 μg/mL
  Growth temperature: 37°C
  Growth strain: NEB Stable
  Copy number: Unknown
Gene/Insert
  Gene/Insert name: Eevee-ROCK-NES
  Species: Synthetic
  Insert size (bp): 2316
  Tag / fusion protein: YPet; ECFP
Resource information
  A portion of this plasmid was derived from a plasmid made by: Dr. Tsuyoshi Hirashima (Hino N, Rossetti L, Marín-Llauradó A, Aoki K, Trepat X, Matsuda M, Hirashima T. ERK-Mediated Mechanochemical Waves Direct Collective Cell Polarization. Dev Cell. 2020 Jun 22;53(6):646-660.e8. doi: 10.1016/j.devcel.2020.05.011. Epub 2020 Jun 3. PMID: 32497487.)
Terms and licenses: Academic/Nonprofit Terms; Industry Terms: Not Available to Industry
How to cite: pCSIIbsr-Eevee-ROCK-NES was a gift from Michiyuki Matsuda (Addgene plasmid # 209918 ; http://n2t.net/addgene:209918 ; RRID:Addgene_209918)
